Addgene plasmid #218293: pQLL-Tc1-1_Xt w/o spacer
Purpose: Donor plasmid of Tc1-1_Xt Transposon without spacer
Depositing lab: Haoyi Wang. Depositing organization: Institute of Zoology, Chinese Academy of Sciences. Publication: Heterologous survey of 130 DNA transposons in human cells highlights their functional divergence and expands the genome engineering toolbox. Zhang T, Tan S, Tang N, Li Y, Zhang C, Sun J, Guo Y, Gao H, Cai Y, Sun W, Wang C, Fu L, Ma H, Wu Y, Hu X, Zhang X, Gee P, Yan W, Zhao Y, Chen Q, Guo B, Wang H, Zhang YE. Cell. 2024 Jul 11;187(14):3741-3760.e30. doi: 10.1016/j.cell.2024.05.007. Epub 2024 Jun 5. PubMed 38843831.
Backbone
  Vector backbone: pQLL
  Vector type: Mammalian Expression
Growth in bacteria
  Bacterial resistance: Ampicillin, 100 μg/mL
  Growth temperature: 37°C
  Growth strain: DH5alpha
  Copy number: Low Copy
Gene/Insert
  Gene/Insert name: TIRs of of Tc1-1_Xt Transposon
  Species: Synthetic
  Cloning method: Restriction Enzyme; 5′ cloning site Unknown (unknown if destroyed); 3′ cloning site Unknown (unknown if destroyed)
Terms and licenses: Academic/Nonprofit Terms; Industry Terms: Not Available to Industry
How to cite: pQLL-Tc1-1_Xt w/o spacer was a gift from Haoyi Wang (Addgene plasmid # 218293 ; http://n2t.net/addgene:218293 ; RRID:Addgene_218293)
