[The description below was written by a language model from this plasmid's Addgene catalogue record and pLannotate feature annotations shown in this document.]
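Description:
pQLL-Tc1-1_Xt w/o spacer is a transposon donor plasmid built on the pQLL backbone and catalogued as a mammalian expression vector. Its stated insert is the pair of terminal inverted repeats (TIRs) of the Tc1-1_Xt DNA transposon, supplied as synthetic sequence, in a version described as lacking a spacer; the record does not explain what the spacer is or where it would sit. The plasmid comes from a survey of DNA transposons tested for activity in human cells. In E. coli it is maintained through a ColE1/pUC-type origin, with a rop gene that keeps copy number down, consistent with the low-copy designation. Selection is by ampicillin through a β-lactamase gene annotated as driven by a cat promoter. Several bacterial terminators (T3Te, T7Te, tonB) insulate the backbone elements, and short lacZα and RSF origin fragments are also detected, probably as cloning remnants.

The annotated mammalian cargo lies on one strand and consists of the mouse PGK promoter followed by a puromycin N-acetyltransferase coding sequence (annotated as a fragment), an EGFP coding sequence spanning the numbering origin, and a bovine growth hormone polyadenylation signal. The short gap between PuroR and EGFP suggests a linked selection-and-reporter unit, but no linker or 2A element is annotated, so this is not confirmed. The TIRs themselves are not picked up by the automated annotation; presumably they flank this cassette. In a donor of this kind, a transposase supplied in trans from a separate source recognises the TIRs, excises the cassette and integrates it into the host genome. Transposition can then be scored by puromycin resistance or stable green fluorescence.
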