Features (pLannotate 1.2.2; 13 found; start..end, strand, type, name):
    620..1214    -  CDS            PuroR (fragment): puromycin N-acetyltransferase; pac from Streptomyces alboniger; confers resistance to puromycin
   1239..1738    -  promoter       PGK promoter: mouse phosphoglycerate kinase 1 promoter
   2022..2042    +  CDS            lacZα (fragment): LacZα fragment of β-galactosidase; lacZ fragment
   2101..2130    +  terminator     T3Te terminator: phage T3 early transcription terminator
   2152..2739    +  rep_origin     ori: high-copy-number ColE1/pMB1/pBR322/pUC origin of replication
   2751..2778    -  terminator     T7Te terminator: phage T7 early transcription terminator
   2802..2993    -  CDS            rop: Rop protein, which maintains plasmids at low copy number; rop
   2994..3854    -  CDS            AmpR: β-lactamase; bla; confers resistance to ampicillin, carbenicillin, and related antibiotics
   3855..3957    -  promoter       cat promoter: promoter of the E. coli cat gene encoding chloramphenicol acetyltransferase
   3958..3989    -  terminator     tonB terminator: bidirectional E. coli tonB-P14 transcription terminator
   4028..4065    +  rep_origin     RSF ori (fragment): Plasmids containing the RSF 1030 origin of replication can be propagated in E. coli cells that contain additional plasmids with compatible origins.
   4353..4577    -  polyA_signal   bGH poly(A) signal: bovine growth hormone polyadenylation signal
   4605..556     -  CDS            EGFP (across the origin): the original enhanced GFP (Yang et al., 1996) mammalian codon-optimized
>Addgene plasmid #218293 | pQLL-Tc1-1_Xt w/o spacer | addgene full sequence | sequence record 443383 | Addgene NGS Result
TCTGCTGGTAGTGGTCGGCGAGCTGCACGCTGCCGTCCTCGATGTTGTGGCGGATCTTGAAGTTCACCTT
GATGCCGTTCTTCTGCTTGTCGGCCATGATATAGACGTTGTGGCTGTTGTAGTTGTACTCCAGCTTGTGC
CCCAGGATGTTGCCGTCCTCCTTGAAGTCGATGCCCTTCAGCTCGATGCGGTTCACCAGGGTGTCGCCCT
CGAACTTCACCTCGGCGCGGGTCTTGTAGTTGCCGTCGTCCTTGAAGAAGATGGTGCGCTCCTGGACGTA
GCCTTCGGGCATGGCGGACTTGAAGAAGTCGTGCTGCTTCATGTGGTCGGGGTAGCGGCTGAAGCACTGC
ACGCCGTAGGTCAGGGTGGTCACGAGGGTGGGCCAGGGCACGGGCAGCTTGCCGGTGGTGCAGATGAACT
TCAGGGTCAGCTTGCCGTAGGTGGCATCGCCCTCGCCCTCGCCGGACACGCTGAACTTGTGGCCGTTTAC
GTCGCCGTCCAGCTCGACCAGGATGGGCACCACCCCGGTGAACAGCTCCTCGCCCTTGCTCACCATTGGC
CCGGGATTCTCTTCGACATCCCCTGCTTGTTTCAACAGGGAGAAGTTAGTGGCATCGATGGCACCGGGCT
TGCGGGTCATGCACCAGGTGCGCGGTCCTTCGGGCACCTCGACGTCGGCGGTGACGGTGAAGCCGAGCCG
CTCGTAGAAGGGGAGGTTGCGGGGCGCGGAGGTCTCCAGGAAGGCGGGCACCCCGGCGCGCTCGGCCGCC
TCCACTCCGGGGAGCACGACGGCGCTGCCCAGACCCTTGCCCTGGTGGTCGGGCGAGACGCCGACGGTGG
CCAGGAACCACGCGGGCTCCTTGGGCCGGTGCGGCGCCAGGAGGCCTTCCATCTGTTGCTGCGCGGCCAG
CCGGGAACCGCTCAACTCGGCCATGCGCGGGCCGATCTCGGCGAACACCGCCCCCGCTTCGACGCTCTCC
GGCGTGGTCCAGACCGCCACCGCGGCGCCGTCGTCCGCGACCCACACCTTGCCGATGTCGAGCCCGACGC
GCGTGAGGAAGAGTTCTTGCAGCTCGGTGACCCGCTCGATGTGGCGGTCCGGGTCGACGGTGTGGCGCGT
GGCGGGGTAGTCGGCGAACGCGGCGGCGAGGGTGCGTACGGCCCGGGGGACGTCGTCGCGGGTGGCGAGG
CGCACCGTGGGCTTGTACTCGGTCCCCATGGTGGCGTTGGCTGCAGGTCGAAAGGCCCGGAGATGAGGAA
GAGGAGAACAGCGCGGCAGACGTGCGCTTTTGAAGCGTGCAGAATGCCGGGCCTCCGGAGGACCTTCGGG
CGCCCGCCCCGCCCCTGAGCCCGCCCCTGAGCCCGCCCCCGGACCCACCCCTTCCCAGCCTCTGAGCCCA
GAAAGCGAAGGAGCAAAGCTGCTATTGGCCGCTGCCCCAAAGGCCTACCCGCTTCCATTGCTCAGCGGTG
CTGTCCATCTGCACGAGACTAGTGAGACGTGCTACTTCCATTTGTCACGTCCTGCACGACGCGAGCTGCG
GGGCGGGGGGGAACTTCCTGACTAGGGGAGGAGTAGAAGGTGGCGCGAAGGGGCCACCAAAGAACGGAGC
CGGTTGGCGCCTACCGGTGGATGTGGAATGTGTGCGAGGCCAGAGGCCACTTGTGTAGCGCCAAGTGCCC
AGCGGGGCTGCTAAAGCGCATGCTCCAGACTGCCTTGGGAAAAGCGCCTCCCCTACCCGGTAGAATTGCT
AGCAGGGGGGCAATCACTTTTTCACACAGGGCCATGTAGATTTGGAGTTTTTTTTCTCCCTTAATAACGT
AAACCTTCATTTAAAAACTGCATTTTGTGTTCAATTATGTTATCTTTGACTAATAGTTAACGGTTTTTGA
TGAGCAGAAACATTTAAGTGTGACAAACATGCAAAAGAATAAGAAATCAGGAAGGGGGCAAATAGTTTTT
CACACCACTGTAAAGCTTAGAGACGCAAGACACTGCGGATCGAGACGCATTGCGTGGTTCGACTGGCCGT
CGTTTTACAACGAAAGGGCCTCGTGATACGCCTATTGACTCCAGCGTAACTGGACTGCAATCAACTCACT
GGCTCACCTTCACGGGTGGGCCTTTCTTCGGTAGAAAATCAAAGGATCTTCTTGAGATCCTTTTTTTCTG
CGCGTAATCTGCTGCTTGCAAACAAAAAAACCACCGCTACCAGCGGTGGTTTGTTTGCCGGATCAAGAGC
TACCAACTCTTTTTCCGAGGTAACTGGCTTCAGCAGAGCGCAGATACCAAATACTGTTCTTCTAGTGTAG
CCGTAGTTAGGCCACCACTTCAAGAACTCTGTAGCACCGCCTACATACCTCGCTCTGCTAATCCTGTTAC
CAGTGGCTGCTGCCAGTGGCGATAAGTCGTGTCTTACCGGGTTGGACTCAAGACGATAGTTACCGGATAA
GGCGCAGCGGTCGGGCTGAACGGGGGGTTCGTGCACACAGCCCAGCTTGGAGCGAACGACCTACACCGAA
CTGAGATACCTACAGCGTGAGCTATGAGAAAGCGCCACGCTTCCCGAAGGGAGAAAGGCGGACAGGTATC
CGGTAAGCGGCAGGGTCGGAACAGGAGAGCGCACGAGGGAGCTTCCAGGGGGAAACGCCTGGTATCTTTA
TAGTCCTGTCGGGTTTCGCCACCTCTGACTTGAGCATCGATTTTTGTGATGCTCGTCAGGGGGGCGGAGC
CTATGGAAAAACGCCAGCAACGCAGAAAGGCCCACCCGAAGGTGAGCCAGGTGATTACATTTGGGCCCTC
ATCAGAGGTTTTCACCGTCATCACCGAAACGCGCGAGGCAGCTGCGGTAAAGCTCATCAGCGTGGTCGTG
AAGCGATTCACAGATGTCTGCCTGTTCATCCGCGTCCAGCTCGTTGAGTTTCTCCAGAAGCGTTAATGTC
TGGCTTCTGATAAAGCGGGCCATGTTAAGGGCGGTTTTTTCCTGTTTGGTCACTTACCAATGCTTAATCA
GTGAGGCACCTATCTCAGCGATCTGTCTATTTCGTTCATCCATAGTTGCCTGACTCCCCGTCGTGTAGAT
AACTACGATGCGGGAGGGCTTACCATCTGGCCCCAGTTCTGCAATGATACCGCGGGACCCACGCTCACCG
GCTCCAGATTTATCAGCAATAAACCAGCCAGCCGGGAGGGCCGAGCGCAGAAGTGATCCTGCAACTTTAT
CCGCCTCCATCCAGTCTATTAATTGTTGCCGGGAAGCTAGAGTAAGTAGTTCGCCAGTTAATAGTTTGCG
CAACGTTGTTGCCATTGCTACAGGCATCGTGGTGTCACGCTCGTCGTTTGGTATGGCTTCATTCAGCTCC
GGTTCCCAACGATCAAGGCGAGTTACATGATCCCCCATGTTGTGCAAAAAAGCGGTTAGCTCCTTCGGTC
CTCCGATCGTTGCCAGAAGTAAGTTGGCCGCAGTGTTATCACTCATGGTTATGGCAGCACTGCATAATTC
TCTTACTGTCATGCCATCCGTGAGATGCTTTTCTGTGACTGGTGAGTACTCAACCAAGTCATTCTGAGAA
TAGTGTATGCGGCGACCGAGTTGCTCTTGCCCGGCGTCAATACGGGATAATACCGCGCCACATAGCAGAA
CTTTAAAAGTGCTCATCATTGGAAAACGTTCTTCGGGGCGTAAACTCTCAAGGATCTTACCGCTGTTGAG
ATCCAGTTCGATGTAACCCACTCGTGCACCCAACTGATCTTCAGCATCTTTTACTTTCACCAGCGTTTCT
GGGTGAGCAAAAACAGGAAGGCAAAATGCCGCAAAAAAGGGAATAAGGGCGACACGGAAATGTTGAATAC
TCATTTTAGCTTCCTTAGCTCCTGAAAATCTCGATAACTCAAAAAATACGCCCGGTAGTGATCTTATTTC
ATTATGGTGAAAGTTGGAACCTCTTACGTGCCGATCAAGTCAAAAGCCTCCGGTCGGAGGCTTTTGACTT
TCTGCTATGGAGGTCAGGTATGATTTAAATGGTCAGTAACGACCGAGCGCAGCGAGTCAGTGAGCGAGGA
AGCGGCACACAGGAAACAGCTATGACCGTCTCGGTTGGCAGTGACTCCGTCTCTGGGCCCTACAGTGGTG
TGAAAAACTATTTGCCCCCTTCCTGATTTCTTATTCTTTTGCATGTTTGTCACACAAAATGTTTCTGATC
ATCAAACACATTTAACTATTAGTCAAAGATAACACAAGTAAACACAAAATGCAGTTTTTAAATGAGGGTT
TTTATTATTTAGGGAGAAAAAAAATCCAAACCTACATGGCCCTGTGTGAAAAAGTAATTGCCCCCTGGGC
GCGCCTCAGAAGCCATAGAGCCCACCGCATCCCCAGCATGCCTGCTATTGTCTTCCCAATCCTCCCCCTT
GCTGTCCTGCCCCACCCCACCCCCCAGAATAGAATGACACCTACTCAGACAATGCGATGCAATTTCCTCA
TTTTATTAGGAAAGGACAGTGGGAGTGGCACCTTCCAGGGTCAAGGAAGGCACGGGGGAGGGGCAAACAA
CAGATGGCTGGCAACTAGAAGGCACAGTCGAGGCTGATCAGCGAGCTTAATTAATTACTTGTACAGCTCG
TCCATGCCGAGAGTGATCCCGGCGGCGGTCACGAACTCCAGCAGGACCATGTGATCGCGCTTCTCGTTGG
GGTCTTTGCTCAGGGCGGACTGGGTGCTCAGGTAGTGGTTGTCGGGCAGCAGCACGGGGCCGTCGCCGAT
GGGGGTGT
